>Addgene plasmid #15250 | pMKO.1-Puro-shPP2A-Abeta | addgene partial sequence | sequence record 21740 | 15250 with pLXSN5'
ACTCCTTCTCTAGGCGCCGGAATTGAAGATCTGTCGACAAGGTCGGGCAGGAAGAGGGCCTATTTCCCAT
GATTCCTTCATATTTGCATATACGATACAAGGCTGTTAGAGAGATAATTAGAATTAATTTGACTGTAAAC
ACAAAGATATTAGTACAAAATACGTGACGTAGAAAGTAATAATTTCTTGGGTAGTTTGCAGTTTTAAAAT
TATGTTTTAAAATGGACTATCATATGCTTACCGTAACTTGAAAGTATTTCGATTTCTTGGCTTTATATAT
CTTGTGGAAAGGACGAAACACCGGCAACAATTGCCCTAGCACTTGCTCGAGCAAGTGCTAGGGCAATTGT
TGTTTTTGAATTCGCCAGCACAGTGGTCGACCCTGTGGAATGTGTGTCAGTTAGGGTGTGGAAAGTCCCC
AGGCTTCCCAGCAGGCAGAAGTATGCAAAGCATGCATCTCAATTAGTCAGCAACCAGGTGTGGAAAGTCC
CCAGGCTCCCCAGCAGGCAGAAGTATGCAAAGCATGCATCTCAATTAGTCAGCAACCATAGTCCCGCCCC
TAACTCCGCCCATCCCGCCCCTAACTCCGCCCAGTTCCGCCCATTCTCCGCCCCATGGCTGACTAATTTT
TTTTATTTATGCAGAGGCCGAGGCCGCCTCGGCCTCTGAGCTATTCCAGAAGTAGTGAGGAGGCTTTTTT
GGAGGCCTAGGCTTTTGCAAAAAGCTTACCATGACCGAGTACAAGCCCACGGTGCGCCTCGCCACCCGCG
ACGACGTCCCCAGGGCCGTACGCACCCTCGCCGCCGCGTTCGCCGACTACCCCGCCACGCGGCCACACCG
TCGATCCGGGACCGCCACATCGAGCGGGGTCACCGAGCTGCAAGAACTCTTCCTCACGCGCGTCGGGCTC
GACATCGGCAAGGTGTGGGTCGCGGACGACGGCGCCGCGGTGGCGGTCTGGACCACGCCGGAGAGCGTCG
AAGCGGGGGCG
