[The description below was written by a language model from this plasmid's Addgene catalogue record.]
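Description:
pMKO.1-Puro-shPP2A-Abeta is a retroviral RNAi vector built on the pMKO.1 backbone (about 6.7 kb without insert) for stable knockdown of a human gene in mammalian cells. It is propagated in E. coli as a high-copy plasmid under ampicillin selection, and it carries a puromycin resistance marker so that transduced mammalian cells can be selected. No feature table accompanies the record, so the origin of replication, the viral long terminal repeats and packaging signal expected of a retroviral vector, and the promoters driving the hairpin and the puromycin marker are not stated.

The payload is a 58 bp short hairpin RNA cassette cloned between the AgeI and EcoRI sites, both of which are retained. It targets human PPP2R1B, which encodes the beta isoform of the PP2A regulatory (scaffolding) A subunit, also known as PP2A Abeta or PR65B. An insert of this size is consistent with a standard hairpin oligonucleotide, in which sense and antisense copies of a roughly 21-nucleotide target sequence are separated by a loop. Once transcribed, such a hairpin is processed by the cellular RNAi machinery into a small interfering RNA that directs degradation of the target mRNA.

In use, a vector of this type is introduced into a retroviral packaging cell line to produce virus, which integrates the shRNA and puromycin cassette into the genome of target cells for durable suppression. The associated publication concerns the tumour suppressor role of PP2A Abeta and its regulation of the RalA GTPase, which indicates the construct was used for loss-of-function studies of this subunit in human cells.
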