Addgene plasmid #15250: pMKO.1-Puro-shPP2A-Abeta
Depositing lab: William Hahn. Depositing organization: Dana-Farber Cancer Institute. Publication: The tumor suppressor PP2A Abeta regulates the RalA GTPase. Sablina AA, Chen W, Arroyo JD, Corral L, Hector M, Bulmer SE, DeCaprio JA, Hahn WC. Cell. 2007 Jun 1. 129(5):969-82. 10.1016/j.cell.2007.03.047 PubMed 17540176.
Backbone
  Vector backbone: pMKO.1
  Backbone size w/o insert (bp): 6700
  Vector type: Mammalian Expression, Retroviral, RNAi
  Selectable markers: Puromycin
Growth in bacteria
  Bacterial resistance: Ampicillin, 100 μg/mL
  Growth temperature: 37°C
  Growth strain: DH5alpha
  Copy number: High Copy
Gene/Insert
  Gene/Insert name: PP2A regulatory subunit A, beta isoform (alt name: PP2A A beta)
  Species: H. sapiens (human)
  Insert size (bp): 58
  Entrez Gene: PPP2R1B (a.k.a. PP2A-Abeta, PR65B)
  Cloning method: Restriction Enzyme; 5′ cloning site AgeI (not destroyed); 3′ cloning site EcoRI (not destroyed)
  Sequencing primers: 5′ pLXSN 5'
Terms and licenses: Academic/Nonprofit Terms; Industry Terms: Not Available to Industry
Depositor comments: Target sequence: CAACAATTGCCCTAGCACTTG
How to cite: pMKO.1-Puro-shPP2A-Abeta was a gift from William Hahn (Addgene plasmid # 15250 ; http://n2t.net/addgene:15250 ; RRID:Addgene_15250)
